>Addgene plasmid #205525 | pFH2.10_Gag-MCP-P2A-eGFP | addgene full sequence | sequence record 408703 | Addgene NGS Result
GACGGATCGGGAGATCTCCCGATCCCCTATGGTGCACTCTCAGTACAATCTGCTCTGATGCCGCATAGTT
AAGCCAGTATCTGCTCCCTGCTTGTGTGTTGGAGGTCGCTGAGTAGTGCGCGAGCAAAATTTAAGCTACA
ACAAGGCAAGGCTTGACCGACAATTGCATGAAGAATCTGCTTAGGGTTAGGCGTTTTGCGCTGCTTCGCG
ATGTACGGGCCAGATATACGCGTTGACATTGATTATTGACTAGTTATTAATAGTAATCAATTACGGGGTC
ATTAGTTCATAGCCCATATATGGAGTTCCGCGTTACATAACTTACGGTAAATGGCCCGCCTGGCTGACCG
CCCAACGACCCCCGCCCATTGACGTCAATAATGACGTATGTTCCCATAGTAACGCCAATAGGGACTTTCC
ATTGACGTCAATGGGTGGAGTATTTACGGTAAACTGCCCACTTGGCAGTACATCAAGTGTATCATATGCC
AAGTACGCCCCCTATTGACGTCAATGACGGTAAATGGCCCGCCTGGCATTATGCCCAGTACATGACCTTA
TGGGACTTTCCTACTTGGCAGTACATCTACGTATTAGTCATCGCTATTACCATGGTGATGCGGTTTTGGC
AGTACATCAATGGGCGTGGATAGCGGTTTGACTCACGGGGATTTCCAAGTCTCCACCCCATTGACGTCAA
TGGGAGTTTGTTTTGGCACCAAAATCAACGGGACTTTCCAAAATGTCGTAACAACTCCGCCCCATTGACG
CAAATGGGCGGTAGGCGTGTACGGTGGGAGGTCTATATAAGCAGAGCTCTCTGGCTAACTAGAGAACCCA
CTGCTTACTGGCTTATCGAAATTAATACGACTCACTATAGGGAGACCCAAGCTGGCTAGCGTTTAAACTT
AAGCTTGGTACCGCCACCATGGGTGCGAGAGCGTCAGTATTAAGCGGGGGAGAATTAGATCGATGGGAAA
AAATTCGGTTAAGGCCAGGGGGAAAGAAGAAGTACAAGCTAAAGCACATCGTATGGGCAAGCAGGGAGCT
AGAACGATTCGCAGTTAATCCTGGCCTGTTAGAAACATCAGAAGGCTGTAGACAAATACTGGGACAGCTA
CAACCATCCCTTCAGACAGGATCAGAGGAGCTTCGATCACTATACAACACAGTAGCAACCCTCTATTGTG
TGCACCAGCGGATCGAGATCAAGGACACCAAGGAAGCTTTAGACAAGATAGAGGAAGAGCAAAACAAGTC
CAAGAAGAAGGCCCAGCAGGCAGCAGCTGACACAGGACACAGCAATCAGGTCAGCCAAAATTACCCTATA
GTGCAGAACATCCAGGGGCAAATGGTACATCAGGCCATATCACCTAGAACTTTAAATGCATGGGTAAAAG
TAGTAGAAGAGAAGGCTTTCAGCCCAGAAGTGATACCCATGTTTTCAGCATTATCAGAAGGAGCCACCCC
ACAGGACCTGAACACGATGTTGAACACCGTGGGGGGACATCAAGCAGCCATGCAAATGTTAAAAGAGACC
ATCAATGAGGAAGCTGCAGAATGGGATAGAGTGCATCCAGTGCATGCAGGGCCTATTGCACCAGGCCAGA
TGAGAGAACCAAGGGGAAGTGACATAGCAGGAACTACTAGTACCCTTCAGGAACAAATAGGATGGATGAC
AAATAATCCACCTATCCCAGTAGGAGAGATCTACAAGAGGTGGATAATCCTGGGATTGAACAAGATCGTG
AGGATGTATAGCCCTACCAGCATTCTGGACATAAGACAAGGACCAAAAGAACCCTTTAGAGACTATGTAG
ACCGGTTCTATAAAACTCTAAGAGCTGAGCAAGCTTCACAGGAGGTAAAAAATTGGATGACAGAAACCTT
GTTGGTCCAAAATGCGAACCCAGATTGTAAGACCATCCTGAAGGCTCTCGGCCCAGCGGCTACACTAGAA
GAAATGATGACAGCATGTCAGGGAGTAGGAGGACCCGGCCATAAGGCAAGAGTTTTGGCTGAAGCAATGA
GCCAAGTAACAAATTCAGCTACCATAATGATGCAGAGAGGCAATTTTAGGAACCAAAGAAAGATTGTTAA
GTGTTTCAATTGTGGCAAAGAAGGGCACACAGCCAGAAATTGCAGGGCCCCTAGGAAAAAGGGCTGTTGG
AAATGTGGAAAGGAAGGACACCAAATGAAAGATTGTACTGAGAGACAGGCTAATTTTTTAGGGAAGATCT
GGCCTTCCTACAAGGGAAGGCCAGGGAATTTTCTTCAGAGCAGACCAGAGCCAACAGCCCCACCAGAAGA
GAGCTTCAGGTCTGGGGTAGAGACAACAACTCCCCCTCAGAAGCAGGAGCCGATAGACAAGGAACTGTAT
CCTTTAACTTCCCTCAGATCACTCTTTGGCAACGACCCCTCGTCACAAGCTTCAAACTTTACTCAGTTCG
TGCTCGTGGACAATGGTGGGACAGGGGATGTGACAGTGGCTCCTTCTAATTTCGCTAATGGGGTGGCAGA
GTGGATCAGCTCCAACTCACGGAGCCAGGCCTACAAGGTGACATGCAGCGTCAGGCAGTCTAGTGCCCAG
AAGAGAAAGTATACCATCAAGGTGGAGGTCCCCAAAGTGGCTACCCAGACAGTGGGCGGAGTCGAACTGC
CTGTCGCCGCTTGGAGGTCCTACCTGAACATGGAGCTCACTATCCCAATTTTCGCTACCAATTCTGACTG
TGAACTCATCGTGAAGGCAATGCAGGGGCTCCTCAAAGACGGTAATCCTATCCCTTCCGCCATCGCCGCT
AACTCAGGTATCTACGCTACTAACTTCAGCCTGCTGAAGCAGGCTGGAGACGTGGAGGAGAACCCTGGAC
CTATGAGCAAGGGCGAGGAGCTGTTCACCGGGGTGGTGCCCATCCTGGTCGAGCTGGACGGCGACGTAAA
CGGCCACAAGTTCAGCGTGTCCGGCGAGGGCGAGGGCGATGCCACCTACGGCAAGCTGACCCTGAAGTTC
ATCTGCACCACCGGCAAGCTGCCCGTGCCCTGGCCCACCCTCGTGACCACCCTGACCTACGGCGTGCAGT
GCTTCAGCCGCTACCCCGACCACATGAAGCAGCACGACTTCTTCAAGTCCGCCATGCCCGAAGGCTACGT
CCAGGAGCGCACCATCTTCTTCAAGGACGACGGCAACTACAAGACCCGCGCCGAGGTGAAGTTCGAGGGC
GACACCCTGGTGAACCGCATCGAGCTGAAGGGCATCGACTTCAAGGAGGACGGCAACATCCTGGGGCACA
AGCTGGAGTACAACTACAACAGCCACAACGTCTATATCATGGCCGACAAGCAGAAGAACGGCATCAAGGT
GAACTTCAAGATCCGCCACAACATCGAGGACGGCAGCGTGCAGCTCGCCGACCACTACCAGCAGAACACC
CCCATCGGCGACGGCCCCGTGCTGCTGCCCGACAACCACTACCTGAGCACCCAGTCCGCCCTGAGCAAAG
ACCCCAACGAGAAGCGCGATCACATGGTCCTGCTGGAGTTCGTGACCGCCGCCGGGATCACTCACGGCAT
GGACGAGCTGTACAAGTAAGGGCCCGTTTAAACCCGCTGATCAGCCTCGACTGTGCCTTCTAGTTGCCAG
CCATCTGTTGTTTGCCCCTCCCCCGTGCCTTCCTTGACCCTGGAAGGTGCCACTCCCACTGTCCTTTCCT
AATAAAATGAGGAAATTGCATCGCATTGTCTGAGTAGGTGTCATTCTATTCTGGGGGGTGGGGTGGGGCA
GGACAGCAAGGGGGAGGATTGGGAAGACAATAGCAGGCATGCTGGGGATGCGGTGGGCTCTATGGCTTCT
GAGGCGGAAAGAACCAGCTGGGGCTCTAGGGGGTATCCCC
[124 nt withheld, positions 3891-4014]
C
[91 nt withheld, positions 4016-4106]
A
[49 nt withheld, positions 4108-4156]
CCTTTGACGTTGGAGTCCACGTTCTTT
[37 nt withheld, positions 4184-4220]
ACCCTATCTCGGTCTATTCTTTTGATTTATAAGGGATTTTGCCGATTTCGGCCTATTGGTTAAAAAATGA
GCTGATTTAACAAAAATTTAACGCGAATTAATTCTGTGGAATGTGTGTCAGTTAGGGTGTGGAAAGTCCC
CAGGCTCCCCAGCAGGCAGAAGTATGCAAAGCATGCATCTCAATTAGTCAGCAACCAGGTGTGGAAAGTC
CCCAGGCTCCCCAGCAGGCAGAAGTATGCAAAGCATGCATCTCAATTAGTCAGCAACCATAGTCCCGCCC
CTAACTCCGCCCATCCCGCCCCTAACTCCGCCCAGTTCCGCCCATTCTCCGCCCCATGGCTGACTAATTT
TTTTTATTTATGCAGAGGCCGAGGCCGCCTCTGCCTCTGAGCTATTCCAGAAGTAGTGAGGAGGCTTTTT
TGGAGGCCTAGGCTTTTGCAAAAAGCTCCCGGGAGCTTGTATATCCATTTTCGGATCTGATCAAGAGACA
GGATGAGGATCGTTTCGCATGATTGAACAAGATGGATTGCACGCAGGTTCTCCGGCCGCTTGGGTGGAGA
GGCTATTCGGCTATGACTGGGCACAACAGACAATCGGCTGCTCTGATGCCGCCGTGTTCCGGCTGTCAGC
GCAGGGGCGCCCGGTTCTTTTTGTCAAGACCGACCTGTCCGGTGCCCTGAATGAACTGCAGGACGAGGCA
GCGCGGCTATCGTGGCTGGCCACGACGGGCGTTCCTTGCGCAGCTGTGCTCGACGTTGTCACTGAAGCGG
GAAGGGACTGGCTGCTATTGGGCGAAGTGCCGGGGCAGGATCTCCTGTCATCTCACCTTGCTCCTGCCGA
GAAAGTATCCATCATGGCTGATGCAATGCGGCGGCTGCATACGCTTGATCCGGCTACCTGCCCATTCGAC
CACCAAGCGAAACATCGCATCGAGCGAGCACGTACTCGGATGGAAGCCGGTCTTGTCGATCAGGATGATC
TGGACGAAGAGCATCAGGGGCTCGCGCCAGCCGAACTGTTCGCCAGGCTCAAGGCGCGCATGCCCGACGG
CGAGGATCTCGTCGTGACCCATGGCGATGCCTGCTTGCCGAATATCATGGTGGAAAATGGCCGCTTTTCT
GGATTCATCGACTGTGGCCGGCTGGGTGTGGCGGACCGCTATCAGGACATAGCGTTGGCTACCCGTGATA
TTGCTGAAGAGCTTGGCGGCGAATGGGCTGACCGCTTCCTCGTGCTTTACGGTATCGCCGCTCCCGATTC
GCAGCGCATCGCCTTCTATCGCCTTCTTGACGAGTTCTTCTGAGCGGGACTCTGGGGTTCGAAATGACCG
ACCAAGCGACGCCCAACCTGCCATCACGAGATTTCGATTCCACCGCCGCCTTCTATGAAAGGTTGGGCTT
CGGAATCGTTTTCCGGGACGCCGGCTGGATGATCCTCCAGCGCGGGGATCTCATGCTGGAGTTCTTCGCC
CACCCCAACTTGTTTATTGCAGCTTATAATGGTTACAAATAAAGCAATAGCATCACAAATTTCACAAATA
AAGCATTTTTTTCACTGCATTCTAGTTGTGGTTTGTCCAAACTCATCAATGTATCTTATCATGTCTGTAT
ACCGTCGACCTCTAGCTAGAGCTTGGCGTAATCATGGTCATAGCTGTTTCCTGTGTGAAATTGTTATCCG
CTCACAATTCCACACAACATACGAGCCGGAAGCATAAAGTGTAAAGCCTGGGGTGCCTAATGAGTGAGCT
AACTCACATTAATTGCGTTGCGCTCACTGCCCGCTTTCCAGTCGGGAAACCTGTCGTGCCAGCTGCATTA
ATGAATCGGCCAACGCGCGGGGAGAGGCGGTTTGCGTATTGGGCGCTCTTCCGCTTCCTCGCTCACTGAC
TCGCTGCGCTCGGTCGTTCGGCTGCGGCGAGCGGTATCAGCTCACTCAAAGGCGGTAATACGGTTATCCA
CAGAATCAGGGGATAACGCAGGAAAGAACATGTGAGCAAAAGGCCAGCAAAAGGCCAGGAACCGTAAAAA
GGCCGCGTTGCTGGCGTTTTTCCATAGGCTCCGCCCCCCTGACGAGCATCACAAAAATCGACGCTCAAGT
CAGAGGTGGCGAAACCCGACAGGACTATAAAGATACCAGGCGTTTCCCCCTGGAAGCTCCCTCGTGCGCT
CTCCTGTTCCGACCCTGCCGCTTACCGGATACCTGTCCGCCTTTCTCCCTTCGGGAAGCGTGGCGCTTTC
TCATAGCTCACGCTGTAGGTATCTCAGTTCGGTGTAGGTCGTTCGCTCCAAGCTGGGCTGTGTGCACGAA
CCCCCCGTTCAGCCCGACCGCTGCGCCTTATCCGGTAACTATCGTCTTGAGTCCAACCCGGTAAGACACG
ACTTATCGCCACTGGCAGCAGCCACTGGTAACAGGATTAGCAGAGCGAGGTATGTAGGCGGTGCTACAGA
GTTCTTGAAGTGGTGGCCTAACTACGGCTACACTAGAAGAACAGTATTTGGTATCTGCGCTCTGCTGAAG
CCAGTTACCTTCGGAAAAAGAGTTGGTAGCTCTTGATCCGGCAAACAAACCACCGCTGGTAGCGGTGGTT
TTTTTGTTTGCAAGCAGCAGATTACGCGCAGAAAAAAAGGATCTCAAGAAGATCCTTTGATCTTTTCTAC
GGGGTCTGACGCTCAGTGGAACGAAAACTCACGTTAAGGGATTTTGGTCATGAGATTATCAAAAAGGATC
TTCACCTAGATCCTTTTAAATTAAAAATGAAGTTTTAAATCAATCTAAAGTATATATGAGTAAACTTGGT
CTGACAGTTACCAATGCTTAATCAGTGAGGCACCTATCTCAGCGATCTGTCTATTTCGTTCATCCATAGT
TGCCTGACTCCCCGTCGTGTAGATAACTACGATACGGGAGGGCTTACCATCTGGCCCCAGTGCTGCAATG
ATACCGCGAGACCCACGCTCACCGGCTCCAGATTTATCAGCAATAAACCAGCCAGCCGGAAGGGCCGAGC
GCAGAAGTGGTCCTGCAACTTTATCCGCCTCCATCCAGTCTATTAATTGTTGCCGGGAAGCTAGAGTAAG
TAGTTCGCCAGTTAATAGTTTGCGCAACGTTGTTGCCATTGCTACAGGCATCGTGGTGTCACGCTCGTCG
TTTGGTATGGCTTCATTCAGCTCCGGTTCCCAACGATCAAGGCGAGTTACATGATCCCCCATGTTGTGCA
AAAAAGCGGTTAGCTCCTTCGGTCCTCCGATCGTTGTCAGAAGTAAGTTGGCCGCAGTGTTATCACTCAT
GGTTATGGCAGCACTGCATAATTCTCTTACTGTCATGCCATCCGTAAGATGCTTTTCTGTGACTGGTGAG
TACTCAACCAAGTCATTCTGAGAATAGTGTATGCGGCGACCGAGTTGCTCTTGCCCGGCGTCAATACGGG
ATAATACCGCGCCACATAGCAGAACTTTAAAAGTGCTCATCATTGGAAAACGTTCTTCGGGGCGAAAACT
CTCAAGGATCTTACCGCTGTTGAGATCCAGTTCGATGTAACCCACTCGTGCACCCAACTGATCTTCAGCA
TCTTTTACTTTCACCAGCGTTTCTGGGTGAGCAAAAACAGGAAGGCAAAATGCCGCAAAAAAGGGAATAA
GGGCGACACGGAAATGTTGAATACTCATACTCTTCCTTTTTCAATATTATTGAAGCATTTATCAGGGTTA
TTGTCTCATGAGCGGATACATATTTGAATGTATTTAGAAAAATAAACAAATAGGGGTTCCGCGCACATTT
CCCCGAAAAGTGCCACCTGACGTC
Features (pLannotate 1.2.2; 22 found; start..end, strand, type, name):
     28..80      -  misc_feature   bom (fragment): basis of mobility region from pBR322
    235..614     +  enhancer       CMV enhancer: human cytomegalovirus immediate early enhancer
    615..818     +  promoter       CMV promoter: human cytomegalovirus (CMV) immediate early promoter
    814..847     +  LTR            5' LTR (truncated) (fragment): truncated 5' long terminal repeat (LTR) from HIV-1
    863..881     +  promoter       T7 promoter: promoter for bacteriophage T7 RNA polymerase
    929..2428    +  CDS            gag: GAG_HV1H2 - Experimental evidence at protein level: Swiss-Prot protein existence level 1. [p6-gag]: Plays a role in budding of the assembled particle by interacting with the host class E VPS proteins TSG101 and PDCD6IP/AIP1. From Human immunodeficiency virus type 1 group M subtype B (isolate HXB2) (HIV-1).
   2429..2815    +  CDS            CAPSD_BPMS2: Experimental evidence at protein level: Swiss-Prot protein existence level 1. Acts as a translational repressor of viral replicase synthesis late in infection. This latter function is the result of capsid protein interaction with an RNA hairpin which contains the replicase ribosome-binding site. From Escherichia phage MS2 (Bacteriophage MS2).
   2873..3586    +  CDS            GFP (S65T): GFP (S65T) is a basic (constitutively fluorescent) green fluorescent protein published in 1995, derived from Aequorea victoria.
   3621..3845    +  polyA_signal   bGH poly(A) signal: bovine growth hormone polyadenylation signal
   3849..3870    +  promoter       SV40 promoter (fragment): SV40 enhancer and early promoter
   3891..4319    +  rep_origin     f1 ori (sequence partly withheld): f1 bacteriophage origin of replication; arrow indicates direction of (+) strand synthesis
   4333..4662    +  promoter       SV40 promoter: SV40 enhancer and early promoter
   4729..5520    +  CDS            neo: KKA2_KLEPN - Also known as kan, nptII. Experimental evidence at protein level: Swiss-Prot protein existence level 1. Resistance to kanamycin, neomycin, paromomycin, ribostamycin, butirosin and gentamicin B. From Klebsiella pneumoniae.
   5544..5702    +  CDS            ble (fragment): BLE_KLEPN - Experimental evidence at protein level: Swiss-Prot protein existence level 1. Binding protein with a strong affinity to the bleomycin family of antibiotics. Binds to CL990; an antimitotic-antibiotic compound. From Klebsiella pneumoniae.
   5697..5818    +  polyA_signal   SV40 poly(A) signal: SV40 polyadenylation signal
   5891..5907    -  protein_bind   lac operator: The lac repressor binds to the lac operator to inhibit transcription in E. coli. This inhibition can be relieved by adding lactose or isopropyl-β-D-thiogalactopyranoside (IPTG). lac repressor encoded by lacI
   5915..5945    -  promoter       lac promoter: promoter for the E. coli lac operon
   5960..5981    -  protein_bind   CAP binding site: CAP binding activates transcription in the presence of cAMP. E. coli catabolite activator protein
   5994..6086    -  CDS            lacI (fragment): lac repressor; lacI; The lac repressor binds to the lac operator to inhibit transcription in E. coli. This inhibition can be relieved by adding lactose or isopropyl-β-D-thiogalactopyranoside (IPTG).
   6269..6857    -  rep_origin     ori: high-copy-number ColE1/pMB1/pBR322/pUC origin of replication
   7028..7888    -  CDS            AmpR: β-lactamase; bla; confers resistance to ampicillin, carbenicillin, and related antibiotics
   7889..7993    -  promoter       AmpR promoter: bla
