[The description below was written by a language model from this plasmid's Addgene catalogue record and pLannotate feature annotations shown in this document.]
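Description:
pFH2.10_Gag-MCP-P2A-eGFP is a mammalian expression plasmid of about 8 kb built on the pcDNA3.1 backbone. It is maintained in E. coli as a high-copy plasmid through a ColE1/pUC-type origin and selected with ampicillin via the β-lactamase gene. The backbone also carries an f1 origin and an SV40 promoter-driven neomycin phosphotransferase cassette with an SV40 polyadenylation signal. This cassette could in principle support G418 selection in mammalian cells, although the catalogue lists only eGFP as the marker. Short annotated fragments (bom, lac promoter/operator, lacI, ble and a small piece of HIV-1 5' LTR sequence near the CMV promoter) appear to be backbone remnants or partial matches rather than functional modules.

The payload is a single open reading frame transcribed from the CMV immediate-early enhancer/promoter and terminated by the bovine growth hormone polyadenylation signal; a T7 promoter lies upstream of the coding region. The frame begins with HIV-1 Gag (annotated against the HXB2 isolate), the structural polyprotein that drives assembly and budding of virus-like particles. Gag is fused directly to the bacteriophage MS2 coat protein (MCP), which binds a specific RNA hairpin. The name indicates that a P2A self-cleaving peptide follows. It is not annotated as a feature but would fit the short gap before the GFP coding sequence, so eGFP is produced as a separate protein that marks expressing cells.

The recorded purpose is expression of this fusion. The associated publication title concerns engineered RNA export from living cells, which is consistent with using Gag-MCP to package MS2 hairpin-tagged RNAs into secreted particles.
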