Addgene plasmid #205525: pFH2.10_Gag-MCP-P2A-eGFP
Purpose: Express HIV Gag-MCP-P2A-eGFP
Depositing lab: Michael Elowitz. Publication: Engineering RNA export for measurement and manipulation of living cells. Horns F, Martinez JA, Fan C, Haque M, Linton JM, Tobin V, Santat L, Maggiolo AO, Bjorkman PJ, Lois C, Elowitz MB. Cell. 2023 Jul 10:S0092-8674(23)00689-X. doi: 10.1016/j.cell.2023.06.013. PubMed 37437570.
Backbone
  Vector backbone: pcDNA3.1
  Vector type: Mammalian Expression
  Selectable markers: eGFP
Growth in bacteria
  Bacterial resistance: Ampicillin, 100 μg/mL
  Growth temperature: 37°C
  Growth strain: NEB Stable
  Copy number: High Copy
Gene/Insert
  Gene/Insert name: Gag-MCP
  Species: Synthetic
  Mutation: WT
  Promoter: CMV
  Cloning method: Restriction Enzyme; 5′ cloning site unknown (unknown if destroyed); 3′ cloning site unknown (unknown if destroyed)
Terms and licenses: Academic/Nonprofit Terms; Industry Terms: Not Available to Industry
How to cite: pFH2.10_Gag-MCP-P2A-eGFP was a gift from Michael Elowitz (Addgene plasmid # 205525 ; http://n2t.net/addgene:205525 ; RRID:Addgene_205525)
